Addgene plasmid #168534: pDONR223 SARS-CoV-1 ORF3b_nostop
Purpose: Gateway-compatible Entry vector
Depositing lab: Fritz Roth. Depositing organization: Sinai Health System. Publication: A resource of human coronavirus protein-coding sequences in a flexible, multipurpose Gateway Entry clone collection. Weller B, Lin CW, Pogoutse O, Sauer M, Marin-de la Rosa N, Strobel A, Young V, Knapp JJ, Rayhan A, Falter C, Kim DK, Roth FP, Falter-Braun P. G3 (Bethesda). 2023 Jul 5;13(7):jkad105. doi: 10.1093/g3journal/jkad105. PubMed 37267226.
Backbone
  Vector backbone: pDONR223
  Backbone manufacturer: Rual et al, Genome Res. 14:2128-2135, 2004.
  Backbone size w/o insert (bp): 5005
  Vector type: Other
Growth in bacteria
  Bacterial resistance: Spectinomycin, 50 μg/mL
  Growth temperature: 37°C
  Growth strain: DH5alpha
  Copy number: Unknown
Gene/Insert
  Gene/Insert name: ORF3b
  Species: Other
  Insert size (bp): 462
  Entrez Gene: ORF3b (a.k.a. sars3b)
  Cloning method: Gateway Cloning
  Sequencing primers: 5′ m13-For; 3′ m13-Rev
Resource information
  A portion of this plasmid was derived from a plasmid made by: Falter-Braun Lab
Terms and licenses: Academic/Nonprofit Terms; Industry Terms
How to cite: pDONR223 SARS-CoV-1 ORF3b_nostop was a gift from Fritz Roth (Addgene plasmid # 168534 ; http://n2t.net/addgene:168534 ; RRID:Addgene_168534)
