[The description below was written by a language model from this plasmid's Addgene catalogue record and pLannotate feature annotations shown in this document.]
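Description:
pDONR223 SARS-CoV-1 ORF3b_nostop is a Gateway-compatible Entry clone built on the pDONR223 backbone and maintained in E. coli. It replicates from a high-copy ColE1/pUC-type origin and is selected with spectinomycin through the aadA (SmR) aminoglycoside adenylyltransferase gene. Upstream of that gene lie a class 1 integron Pc promoter fragment and a short remnant of a gentamicin acetyltransferase gene. The sequenced plasmid is 3,251 nt. This is smaller than the 5,005 bp listed for the empty donor vector, as expected when the donor's negative-selection cassette has been exchanged for the insert during the recombination that creates an Entry clone.

The payload is the 462 bp ORF3b coding sequence of SARS-CoV-1, annotated as the accessory protein NS3B, which is described as inducing host cell G0/G1 arrest and apoptosis. The ORF is flanked by two attL recombination sites. The annotation software labels the upstream one attL3 and the downstream one attL2; the upstream label may just reflect how similar the attL variants are, and the record does not settle this. The "nostop" in the name indicates that the stop codon has been left off, so the ORF can be fused in frame to C-terminal tags or reporter domains supplied by a Destination vector after an LR Clonase reaction. The Entry clone has no promoter positioned to express the ORF; a T7 promoter sits just outside the attL2 site in the reverse orientation. rrnB T1 and T2 terminators insulate the cloning region, and small lacI and lacZα fragments are backbone remnants.

The plasmid belongs to a collection of human coronavirus protein-coding sequences provided as flexible Entry clones for transfer into expression vectors chosen by the user.
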