Features (pLannotate 1.2.2; 12 found; start..end, strand, type, name):
     34..129     +  protein_bind   attL3: mutant version of attL; recombination site for the Gateway® LR reaction LR Clonase™
    131..592     +  CDS            NS3B_SARS: Experimental evidence at protein level: Swiss-Prot protein existence level 1. Induces host cell G0/G1 arrest and apoptosis. From Severe acute respiratory syndrome coronavirus (SARS-CoV).
    594..693     -  protein_bind   attL2: mutant version of attL; recombination site for the Gateway® LR reaction LR Clonase™
    711..729     -  promoter       T7 promoter: promoter for bacteriophage T7 RNA polymerase
    919..942     +  promoter       Pc promoter (fragment): intI1 (promoter lies within the coding sequence); class 1 integron promoter
   1118..1174    +  CDS            GmR (fragment): gentamycin acetyltransferase; aacC1; confers resistance to gentamycin
   1181..1972    +  CDS            SmR: aminoglycoside adenylyltransferase (Murphy, 1985); aadA; confers resistance to spectinomycin and streptomycin
   2065..2653    +  rep_origin     ori: high-copy-number ColE1/pMB1/pBR322/pUC origin of replication
   2836..2928    +  CDS            lacI (fragment): lac repressor; lacI; The lac repressor binds to the lac operator to inhibit transcription in E. coli. This inhibition can be relieved by adding lactose or isopropyl-β-D-thiogalactopyranoside (IPTG).
   2983..3010    -  terminator     rrnB T2 terminator: transcription terminator T2 from the E. coli rrnB gene
   3142..3185    +  terminator     rrnB T1 terminator: Escherichia coli rrnB; transcription terminator T1 from the E. coli rrnB gene
   3232..17      -  CDS            lacZα (fragment) (across the origin): LacZα fragment of β-galactosidase; lacZ fragment
>Addgene plasmid #168534 | pDONR223 SARS-CoV-1 ORF3b_nostop | addgene full sequence | sequence record 333704 | Addgene NGS Result
GTAAAACGACGGCCAGTCTTAAGCTCGGGCCCCAAATAATGATTTTATTTTGACTGATAGTGACCTGTTC
GTTGCAACAAATTGATGAGCAATGCTTTTTTATAATGCCAACTTTGTACAAAAAAGTTGCATGATGCCAA
CTACTTTGTTTGCTGGCACACACATAACTATGACTACTGTATACCATATAACAGTGTCACAGATACAATT
GTCGTTACTGAAGGTGACGGCATTTCAACACCAAAACTCAAAGAAGACTACCAAATTGGTGGTTATTCTG
AGGATAGGCACTCAGGTGTTAAAGACTATGTCGTTGTACATGGCTATTTCACCGAAGTTTACTACCAGCT
TGAGTCTACACAAATTACTACAGACACTGGTATTGAAAATGCTACATTCTTCATCTTTAACAAGCTTGTT
AAAGACCCACCGAATGTGCAAATACACACAATCGACGGCTCTTCAGGAGTTGCTAATCCAGCAATGGATA
CAATTTATGATGAGCCGACGACGACTACTAGCGTGCCTTTGTAAGCACAAGAAAGTGAGTACGAACTTAT
GTACTCATTCGTTTCGGAAGAAACAGGTACGTTACCCAACTTTCTTGTACAAAGTTGGCATTATAAGAAA
GCATTGCTTATCAATTTGTTGCAACGAACAGGTCACTATCAGTCAAAATAAAATCATTATTTGCCATCCA
GCTGATATCCCCTATAGTGAGTCGTATTACATGGTCATAGCTGTTTCCTGGCAGCTCTGGCCCGTGTCTC
AAAATCTCTGATGTTACATTGCACAAGATAAAAATATATCATCATGCCTCCTCTAGACCAGCCAGGACAG
AAATGCCTCGACTTCGCTGCTACCCAAGGTTGCCGGGTGACGCACACCGTGGAAACGGATGAAGGCACGA
ACCCAGTGGACATAAGCCTGTTCGGTTCGTAAGCTGTAATGCAAGTAGCGTATGCGCTCACGCAACTGGT
CCAGAACCTTGACCGAACGCAGCGGTGGTAACGGCGCAGTGGCGGTTTTCATGGCTTGTTATGACTGTTT
TTTTGGGGTACAGTCTATGCCTCGGGCATCCAAGCAGCAAGCGCGTTACGCCGTGGGTCGATGTTTGATG
TTATGGAGCAGCAACGATGTTACGCAGCAGGGCAGTCGCCCTAAAACAAAGTTAAACATTATGAGGGAAG
CGGTGATCGCCGAAGTATCGACTCAACTATCAGAGGTAGTTGGCGTCATCGAGCGCCATCTCGAACCGAC
GTTGCTGGCCGTACATTTGTACGGCTCCGCAGTGGATGGCGGCCTGAAGCCACACAGTGATATTGATTTG
CTGGTTACGGTGACCGTAAGGCTTGATGAAACAACGCGGCGAGCTTTGATCAACGACCTTTTGGAAACTT
CGGCTTCCCCTGGAGAGAGCGAGATTCTCCGCGCTGTAGAAGTCACCATTGTTGTGCACGACGACATCAT
TCCGTGGCGTTATCCAGCTAAGCGCGAACTGCAATTTGGAGAATGGCAGCGCAATGACATTCTTGCAGGT
ATCTTCGAGCCAGCCACGATCGACATTGATCTGGCTATCTTGCTGACAAAAGCAAGAGAACATAGCGTTG
CCTTGGTAGGTCCAGCGGCGGAGGAACTCTTTGATCCGGTTCCTGAACAGGATCTATTTGAGGCGCTAAA
TGAAACCTTAACGCTATGGAACTCGCCGCCCGACTGGGCTGGCGATGAGCGAAATGTAGTGCTTACGTTG
TCCCGCATTTGGTACAGCGCAGTAACCGGCAAAATCGCGCCGAAGGATGTCGCTGCCGACTGGGCAATGG
AGCGCCTGCCGGCCCAGTATCAGCCCGTCATACTTGAAGCTAGACAGGCTTATCTTGGACAAGAAGAAGA
TCGCTTGGCCTCGCGCGCAGATCAGTTGGAAGAATTTGTCCACTACGTGAAAGGCGAGATCACCAAGGTA
GTCGGCAAATAACCCTCGAGCCACCCATGACCAAAATCCCTTAACGTGAGTTACGCGTCGTTCCACTGAG
CGTCAGACCCCGTAGAAAAGATCAAAGGATCTTCTTGAGATCCTTTTTTTCTGCGCGTAATCTGCTGCTT
GCAAACAAAAAAACCACCGCTACCAGCGGTGGTTTGTTTGCCGGATCAAGAGCTACCAACTCTTTTTCCG
AAGGTAACTGGCTTCAGCAGAGCGCAGATACCAAATACTGTTCTTCTAGTGTAGCCGTAGTTAGGCCACC
ACTTCAAGAACTCTGTAGCACCGCCTACATACCTCGCTCTGCTAATCCTGTTACCAGTGGCTGCTGCCAG
TGGCGATAAGTCGTGTCTTACCGGGTTGGACTCAAGACGATAGTTACCGGATAAGGCGCAGCGGTCGGGC
TGAACGGGGGGTTCGTGCACACAGCCCAGCTTGGAGCGAACGACCTACACCGAACTGAGATACCTACAGC
GTGAGCTATGAGAAAGCGCCACGCTTCCCGAAGGGAGAAAGGCGGACAGGTATCCGGTAAGCGGCAGGGT
CGGAACAGGAGAGCGCACGAGGGAGCTTCCAGGGGGAAACGCCTGGTATCTTTATAGTCCTGTCGGGTTT
CGCCACCTCTGACTTGAGCGTCGATTTTTGTGATGCTCGTCAGGGGGGCGGAGCCTATGGAAAAACGCCA
GCAACGCGGCCTTTTTACGGTTCCTGGCCTTTTGCTGGCCTTTTGCTCACATGTTCTTTCCTGCGTTATC
CCCTGATTCTGTGGATAACCGTATTACCGCCTTTGAGTGAGCTGATACCGCTCGCCGCAGCCGAACGACC
GAGCGCAGCGAGTCAGTGAGCGAGGAAGCGGAAGAGCGCCCAATACGCAAACCGCCTCTCCCCGCGCGTT
GGCCGATTCATTAATGCAGCTGGCACGACAGGTTTCCCGACTGGAAAGCGGGCAGTGAGCGCAACGCAAT
TAATACGCGTACCGCTAGCCAGGAAGAGTTTGTAGAAACGCAAAAAGGCCATCCGTCAGGATGGCCTTCT
GCTTAGTTTGATGCCTGGCAGTTTATGGCGGGCGTCCTGCCCGCCACCCTCCGGGCCGTTGCTTCACAAC
GTTCAAATCCGCTCCCGGCGGATTTGTCCTACTCAGGAGAGCGTTCACCGACAAACAACAGATAAAACGA
AAGGCCCAGTCTTCCGACTGAGCCTTTCGTTTTATTTGATGCCTGGCAGTTCCCTACTCTCGCGTTAACG
CTAGCATGGATGTTTTCCCAGTCACGACGTT
